Addgene plasmid #244727: CL20_mEGFP_FOidr_175
Purpose: Express mEGFP-tagged intrinsically disordered protein (IDR), FOidr_175, derived from human fusion protein SAFB2_SAFB
Depositing lab: Richard Kriwacki. Depositing organization: St. Jude Children's Research Hospital. Publication: Proteome-wide computational analyses reveal links between protein condensate formation and RNA biology. Maiti S, Tripathi S, Baggett DW, Phillips AH, Park CG, Wang J, Wahiduzzaman, Freyaldenhoven WT, Kinger S, Pioso BJ, Bollinger JC, Somjee R, Lang B, Babu MM, Kriwacki RW. Sci Adv. 2025 Dec 5;11(49):eady1420. doi: 10.1126/sciadv.ady1420. Epub 2025 Dec 3. PubMed 41337585.
Backbone
  Vector backbone: CL20
  Vector type: Mammalian Expression
Growth in bacteria
  Bacterial resistance: Ampicillin, 100 μg/mL
  Growth temperature: 37°C
  Growth strain: NEB Stable
  Copy number: High Copy
Gene/Insert
  Gene/Insert name: FOidr_175
  Species: H. sapiens (human)
  Mutation: Unmutated
  Tag / fusion protein: monomeric EGFP (N terminal on insert)
  Cloning method: Restriction Enzyme; 5′ cloning site Unknown (unknown if destroyed)
Terms and licenses: Academic/Nonprofit Terms; Industry Terms: Not Available to Industry
Depositor comments: SAFB2_SAFB_659_918
How to cite: CL20_mEGFP_FOidr_175 was a gift from Richard Kriwacki (Addgene plasmid # 244727 ; http://n2t.net/addgene:244727 ; RRID:Addgene_244727)
