[The description below was written by a language model from this plasmid's Addgene catalogue record and pLannotate feature annotations shown in this document.]
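Description:
CL20_mEGFP_FOidr_175 is a mammalian expression plasmid built on the CL20 backbone. The catalogue lists it simply as a mammalian expression vector, but its feature table shows the architecture of a self-inactivating HIV-1 lentiviral transfer vector. A CMV enhancer is fused to a truncated 5' LTR, followed by the Ψ packaging signal, a gag fragment, the cPPT/CTS, the Rev response element and, downstream of the cargo, a ΔU3 3' LTR fragment with a rabbit β-globin polyadenylation signal. These elements would allow Rev-dependent export and packaging of the vector RNA, with LTR promoter activity lost after integration. The short vif, rev and nef annotations are residual viral sequence rather than functional genes. In bacteria the plasmid is maintained through a high-copy ColE1/pUC-type origin and selected with ampicillin via β-lactamase. An SV40 origin with an SV40 poly(A) signal and lac promoter/operator remnants are also present in the backbone.

The payload is driven by an internal CMV enhancer/promoter and encodes monomeric EGFP fused to the N terminus of FOidr_175. This is an unmutated intrinsically disordered region taken from the human fusion protein SAFB2_SAFB, with the depositor noting residues 659–918 of the fusion. The annotation software recognises most of this segment as a fragment of human SAFB, a scaffold attachment factor involved in coupling transcription and RNA processing. No mammalian selection marker is annotated, so expressing cells would be identified by green fluorescence. The construct is intended for expressing the fluorescently tagged IDR in mammalian cells. The associated work concerns links between protein condensate formation and RNA biology, which suggests use in imaging the localisation or condensate behaviour of this region.
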