Features (pLannotate 1.2.2; 29 found; start..end, strand, type, name):
    199..254     -  polyA_signal   β-globin poly(A) signal: rabbit β-globin polyadenylation signal (Gil and Proudfoot, 1987)
    340..475     -  LTR            3' LTR (ΔU3) (fragment): self-inactivating 3' long terminal repeat (LTR) from HIV-1
    477..545     -  CDS            nef (fragment): NEF_HV1Z2 - Experimental evidence at protein level: Swiss-Prot protein existence level 1. Extracellular Nef protein targets CD4(+) T-lymphocytes for apoptosis by interacting with CXCR4 surface receptors. From Human immunodeficiency virus type 1 group M subtype D (isolate Z2/CDC-Z34) (HIV-1).
    571..1302    -  CDS            SAFB (fragment): SAFB1_HUMAN - Also known as HAP, HET, SAFB1. Experimental evidence at protein level: Swiss-Prot protein existence level 1. Binds to scaffold/matrix attachment region (S/MAR) DNA and forms a molecular assembly point to allow the formation of a 'transcriptosomal' complex (consisting of SR proteins and RNA polymerase II) coupling transcription and RNA processing (PubMed:9671816). Functions as an estrogen receptor corepressor and can also bind to the HSP27 promoter and decrease its transcription (PubMed:12660241). Thereby acts as a negative regulator of cell proliferation (PubMed:12660241). When a
   1393..2109    -  CDS            mEGFP: mEGFP is a basic (constitutively fluorescent) green fluorescent protein published in 2002, derived from Aequorea victoria. It has moderate acid sensitivity.
   2123..2160    -  misc_feature   MCS (fragment): multiple cloning site
   2159..2175    -  promoter       tight TRE promoter (fragment): Tet-responsive promoter PTight, consisting of seven tet operator sequences followed by the minimal CMV promoter
   2191..2394    -  promoter       CMV promoter: human cytomegalovirus (CMV) immediate early promoter
   2395..2698    -  enhancer       CMV enhancer: human cytomegalovirus immediate early enhancer
   2766..2782    -  misc_feature   MCS (fragment): multiple cloning site
   2782..2807    -  CDS            Rev (fragment): human immunodeficiency virus 1 (HIV-1) Rev protein; rev; enhances nuclear export of unspliced and incompletely spliced viral mRNAs
   3184..3417    -  misc_feature   RRE: The Rev response element (RRE) of HIV-1 allows for Rev-dependent mRNA export from the nucleus to the cytoplasm.
   3551..3634    -  CDS            vif (fragment): VIF_HV1BR - Experimental evidence at protein level: Swiss-Prot protein existence level 1. Counteracts the innate antiviral activity of host APOBEC3F and APOBEC3G. Forms a complex with host APOBEC3F and APOBEC3G thus preventing the entry of these lethally hypermutating enzymes into progeny virions. Recruits an active E3 ubiquitin ligase complex composed of elongin BC, CUL5, and RBX2 to induce polyubiquitination of APOBEC3G and APOBEC3F. In turn, they are directed to the 26S proteasome for degradation. Vif interaction with APOBEC3G also blocks its cytidine deaminase activity in a proteasome-inde
   3777..3894    -  misc_feature   cPPT/CTS: central polypurine tract and central termination sequence of HIV-1
   4043..4402    -  CDS            HIV-1 gag (fragment): gag protein from human immunodeficiency virus 1; gag
   4386..4511    -  misc_feature   HIV-1 Ψ: packaging signal of human immunodeficiency virus type 1
   4558..4815    -  LTR            5' LTR (truncated): truncated 5' long terminal repeat (LTR) from HIV-1
   4817..5196    -  enhancer       CMV enhancer: human cytomegalovirus immediate early enhancer
   5227..5331    +  promoter       AmpR promoter: bla
   5332..6192    +  CDS            AmpR: β-lactamase; bla; confers resistance to ampicillin, carbenicillin, and related antibiotics
   6363..6951    +  rep_origin     ori: high-copy-number ColE1/pMB1/pBR322/pUC origin of replication
   7134..7188    +  CDS            lacI (fragment): lac repressor; lacI; The lac repressor binds to the lac operator to inhibit transcription in E. coli. This inhibition can be relieved by adding lactose or isopropyl-β-D-thiogalactopyranoside (IPTG).
   7190..7324    -  polyA_signal   SV40 poly(A) signal: SV40 polyadenylation signal
   7344..7479    -  rep_origin     SV40 ori: SV40 origin of replication
   7503..7525    -  promoter       SV40 promoter (fragment): SV40 enhancer and early promoter
   7532..7571    +  CDS            lacI (fragment): lac repressor; lacI; The lac repressor binds to the lac operator to inhibit transcription in E. coli. This inhibition can be relieved by adding lactose or isopropyl-β-D-thiogalactopyranoside (IPTG).
   7584..7605    +  protein_bind   CAP binding site: CAP binding activates transcription in the presence of cAMP. E. coli catabolite activator protein
   7620..7650    +  promoter       lac promoter: promoter for the E. coli lac operon
   7658..7674    +  protein_bind   lac operator: The lac repressor binds to the lac operator to inhibit transcription in E. coli. This inhibition can be relieved by adding lactose or isopropyl-β-D-thiogalactopyranoside (IPTG). lac repressor encoded by lacI
>Addgene plasmid #244727 | CL20_mEGFP_FOidr_175 | addgene full sequence | sequence record 488195 | Addgene NGS Result
AAAAAAAATCTAACCTCAAGTCAAGGCTTTTCTATGGAATAAGGAATGGACAGCAGGGGGCTGTTTCATA
TACTGATGACCTCTTTATAGCCAACCTTTGTTCATGGCAGCCAGCATATGGGCATATGTTGCCAAACTCT
AAACCAAATACTCATTCTGATGTTTTAAATGATTTGCCCTCCCATATGTCCTTCCGAGTGAGAGACACAA
AAAATTCCAACACACTATTGCAATGAAAATAAATTTCCTTTATTAGCCAGAAGTCAGATGCTCAAGGGGC
TTCATGATGTCCCCATAATTTTTGGCAGAGGGAAAAAGATCTGCTAGCTCGAGCAGCTGAAGCTTTATTG
AGGCTTAAGCAGTGGGTTCCCTAGTTAGCCAGAGAGCTCCCAGGCTCAGATCTGGTCTAACCAGAGAGAC
CCAGTACAGGCAAAAAGCAGATCTTGTCTTCTTTGGGAGTGAATTAGCCCTTCCAGTCCCCCCTTTTCTT
TTAAAAAGTGGCTAAGATCTACAGCTGCCTTGTAAGTCATTGGTCTTAAAGGTACCGTAATCTTATCTAG
AACCGGTTCAATAACGACGCGTGAAACGGGCATCACTCGGACGACTGCCACGTGATTGTCCTCCAAATCC
CCCTTGCATCCCGCCATGCGGGATGGGATGGCCGCGAGAGGCTCCTCCGGGCGCGAAAGACCCGCGTCCA
GACATTCCTCCACGGTTCATCATGTGCCCAGGCCCAGAATGTCCAGACATTGAGCGCTCGCCCCCTTGCC
AACGCTTGTGATCACGGTCCATCATCCCTCCGTCTGCTGTACCCTGCCAACTGCGATCATCCTCGCGACG
ACCGTGGTCTCCCCAGTCGCGGCGTCCACGAGGGGGAGGAGGAAGACCGCGCCCTTCGGACATACGCTTG
TCACTGCCGTAGCCACCCCAACCATCACGCGAATCGCGGCCGTGACGTTCGGGGCCACCATGACGCTCTG
GGTAGTGTTGTCCTTCGCGCTCCCCCATCATGGAACGAGAGCCCTCGCGGCGGTCCACGGAGTGATCTGG
GTAACGACCGCGGTCGCGGTGGTCGAAATCGTGAAAACGGTCTTGGCGATTAAAATCCGAGTGGTAACGT
TCGTCTAACGCGGCACGTTTAGCTTCCGGCCAATAGGCGTCGTCGCGACGGTCCAAGTCATACGGACGGC
GAACTGCTGGGCGACGTTCCTGTTCGTAGCGCAGTTCTTGTTGACGGCGTAACTCTTCACGTTCACGATG
GATACGTTCTTGCTCACGACGACGTTCGTGTTCCACATGCATGCGTTCACGCTCCAGGCGTTCGCGTTCC
ATGCGTTCACGCTCTAAACGCCGGGAAGCGGCCGCACTTCCCCCGGAGCCTCCGCTTCCGCCCTTGTACA
GCTCGTCCATGCCGAGAGTGATCCCGGCGGCGGTCACGAACTCCAGCAGGACCATGTGATCGCGCTTCTC
GTTGGGGTCTTTGCTCAGCTTGGACTGGGTGCTCAGGTAGTGGTTGTCGGGCAGCAGCACGGGGCCGTCG
CCGATGGGGGTGTTCTGCTGGTAGTGGTCGGCGAGCTGCACGCTGCCGTCCTCGATGTTGTGGCGGATCT
TGAAGTTCACCTTGATGCCGTTCTTCTGCTTGTCGGCCATGATATAGACGTTGTGGCTGTTGTAGTTGTA
CTCCAGCTTGTGCCCCAGGATGTTGCCGTCCTCCTTGAAGTCGATGCCCTTCAGCTCGATGCGGTTCACC
AGGGTGTCGCCCTCGAACTTCACCTCGGCGCGGGTCTTGTAGTTGCCGTCGTCCTTGAAGAAGATGGTGC
GCTCCTGGACGTAGCCTTCGGGCATGGCGGACTTGAAGAAGTCGTGCTGCTTCATGTGGTCGGGGTAGCG
GCTGAAGCACTGCACGCCGTAGGTCAGGGTGGTCACGAGGGTGGGCCAGGGCACGGGCAGCTTGCCGGTG
GTGCAGATGAACTTCAGGGTCAGCTTGCCGTAGGTGGCATCGCCCTCGCCCTCGCCGGACACGCTGAACT
TGTGGCCGTTTACGTCGCCGTCCAGCTCGACCAGGATGGGCACCACCCCGGTGAACAGCTCCTCGCCCTT
GCTCACCATGGTGGCGACCGGTGGATCCCGGGCCCGCGGTACCGTCGACTGCAGAATTCGGTTCACTAAA
CGAGCCCGGTTCACTAAACGAGCTCTGCTTATATAGACCTCCCACCGTACACGCCTACCGCCCATTTGCG
TCAATGGGGCGGAGTTGTTACGACATTTTGGAAAGTCCCGTTGATTTTGGTGCCAAAACAAACTCCCATT
GACGTCAATGGGGTGGAGACTTGGAAATCCCCGTGAGTCAAACCGCTATCCACGCCCATTGATGTACTGC
CAAAACCGCATCACCATGGTAATAGCGATGACTAATACGTAGATGTACTGCCAAGTAGGAAAGTCCCATA
AGGTCATGTACTGGGCATAATGCCAGGCGGGCCATTTACCGTCATTGACGTCAATAGGGGGCGTACTTGG
CATATGATACACTTGATGTACTGCCAAGTGGGCAGTTTACCGTAAATACTCCACCCATTGACGTCAATGG
AAAGTCCCTATTGGCGTTACTATGGGAACATACGTCATTATTGACGTCAATGGGCGGGGGTCGTTGGGCG
GTCAGCCAGGCGGGCCATTTACCGTAAGTTATGTAACGCGGAACTCCATATATGGGCTATGAACTAATGA
CCCCGTAATTGATTACTATTAATAACTAGCACGCGTTCGAAGCTTGAGCTCGGTCCCCTCGGGGTTGGGA
GGTGGGTCTGAAACGATAATGGTGAATATCCCTGCCTAACTCTATTCACTATAGAAAGTACAGCAAAAAC
TATTCTTAAACCTACCAAGCCTCCTACTATCATTATGAATAATTTTATATACCACAGCCAATTTGTTATG
TTAAACCAATTCCACAAACTTGCCCATTTATCTAATTCCAATAATTCTTGTTCATTCTTTTCTTGCTGGT
TTTGCGATTCTTCAATTAAGGAGTGTATTAAGCTTGTGTAATTGTTAATTTCTCTGTCCCACTCCATCCA
GGTCGTGTGATTCCAAATCTGTTCCAGAGATTTATTACTCCAACTAGCATTCCAAGGCACAGCAGTGGTG
CAAATGAGTTTTCCAGAGCAACCCCAAATCCCCAGGAGCTGTTGATCCTTTAGGTATCTTTCCACAGCCA
GGATTCTTGCCTGGAGCTGCTTGATGCCCCAGACTGTGAGTTGCAACAGATGCTGTTGCGCCTCAATAGC
CCTCAGCAAATTGTTCTGCTGCTGCACTATACCAGACAATAATTGTCTGGCCTGTACCGTCAGCGTCATT
GACGCTGCGCCCATAGTGCTTCCTGCTGCTCCCAAGAACCCAAGGAACAAAGCTCCTATTCCCACTGCTC
TTTTTTCTCTCTGCACCACTCTTCTCTTTGCCTTGGTGGGTGCTACTCCTAATGGTTCAATTTTTACTAC
TTTATATTTATATAATTCACTTCTCCAATTGTCCCTCATATCTCCTCCTTATGGTGTTTTACTAAACTTT
TCCATGTTCTAATCCTCATCCTGTCTACTTGCCACACAATCATCACCTGCCATCTGTTTTCCATAATCCC
TAATGATCTTTGCTTTTCTTCTTGGCACTACTTTTATGTCACTATTATCTTGTATTACTACTGCCCCTTC
ACCTTTCCAGAGGAGCTTTGCTGGTCCTTTCCAAAGTGGATTTCTGCTGTCCCTGTAATAAACCCGAAAA
TTTTGAATTTTTGTAATTTGTTTTTGTAATTCTTTAGTTTGTATGTCTGTTGCTATTATGTCTACTATTC
TTTCCCCTGCACTGTACCCCCCAATCCCCCCTTTTCTTTTAAAATTGTGGATGAATACTGCCATTTGTAC
TGCTGTCTTAAGATGTTCAGCCTGATCTCTTACCTGTCCTATAATTTTCTTTAATTCTTTATTCATAGAT
TCTACTACTCCTTGACTTTGGGGATTGTAGGGAATTTCCAGGTCTGAAGATCCTGCTGCTTGCTGTGCTT
TTTTCTTACTTTTGTTTTGCTCTTCCTCTATCTTGTCTAAAGCTTCCTTGGTGTCTTTTATCTCTATCCT
TTGATGCACACAATAGAGGGTTGCTACTGTATTATATAATGATCTAAGTTCTTCTGATCCTGTCTGAAGG
GATGGTTGTAGCTGTCCCAGTATTTGTCTACAGCCTTCTGATGTTTCTAACAGGCCAGTATTAACTGCGA
ATCGTTCTAGCTCCCTGCTTGCCCATACTATATGTTTTAATTTATATTTTTTCTTTCCCCCTGGCCTTAA
CCGAATTTTTTCCCATCGCGATCTAATTCTCCCCCGCTTAATACTGACGCTCTCGCACCCATCTCTCTCC
TTCTAGCCTCCGCTAGTCAAAATTTTTGGCGTACTCACCAGTCGCCGCCCCTCGCCTCTTGCCGTGCGCG
CTTCAGCAAGCCGAGTCCTGCGTCGAGAGAGCTCCTCTGGTTTCCCTTTCGCTTTCAAGTCCCTGTTCGG
GCGCCACTGCTAGAGATTTTCCACACTGACTAAAAGGGTCTGAGGGATCTCTAGTTACCAGAGTCACACA
ACAGACGGGCACACACTACTTGAAGCACTCAAGGCAAGCTTTATTGAGGCTTAAGCAGTGGGTTCCCTAG
TTAGCCAGAGAGCTCCCAGGCTCAGATCTGGTCTAACCAGAGAGACCCAGTACAGGCAAAAAGCAGCTGC
TTATATGCAGGATCTGAGGGCTCGCCACTCCCCAGTCCCGCCCAGGCCACGCCTCCCATGGTAATAGCGA
TGACTAATACGTAGATGTACTGCCAAGTAGGAAAGTCCCATAAGGTCATGTACTGGGCATAATGCCAGGC
GGGCCATTTACCGTCATTGACGTCAATAGGGGGCGTACTTGGCATATGATACACTTGATGTACTGCCAAG
TGGGCAGTTTACCGTAAATACTCCACCCATTGACGTCAATGGAAAGTCCCTATTGGCGTTACTATGGGAA
CATACGTCATTATTGACGTCAATGGGCGGGGGTCGTTGGGCGGTCAGCCAGGCGGGCCATTTACCGTAAG
TTATGTAACGCGGAACTCCATATATGGGCTATGAACTAATGACCCCGTAATTGATTACTATTAATAACTA
GTCAATAATCAATGTCGACCCAGGTGGCACTTTTCGGGGAAATGTGCGCGGAACCCCTATTTGTTTATTT
TTCTAAATACATTCAAATATGTATCCGCTCATGAGACAATAACCCTGATAAATGCTTCAATAATATTGAA
AAAGGAAGAGTATGAGTATTCAACATTTCCGTGTCGCCCTTATTCCCTTTTTTGCGGCATTTTGCCTTCC
TGTTTTTGCTCACCCAGAAACGCTGGTGAAAGTAAAAGATGCTGAAGATCAGTTGGGTGCACGAGTGGGT
TACATCGAACTGGATCTCAACAGCGGTAAGATCCTTGAGAGTTTTCGCCCCGAAGAACGTTTTCCAATGA
TGAGCACTTTTAAAGTTCTGCTATGTGGCGCGGTATTATCCCGTATTGACGCCGGGCAAGAGCAACTCGG
TCGCCGCATACACTATTCTCAGAATGACTTGGTTGAGTACTCACCAGTCACAGAAAAGCATCTTACGGAT
GGCATGACAGTAAGAGAATTATGCAGTGCTGCCATAACCATGAGTGATAACACTGCGGCCAACTTACTTC
TGACAACGATCGGAGGACCGAAGGAGCTAACCGCTTTTTTGCACAACATGGGGGATCATGTAACTCGCCT
TGATCGTTGGGAACCGGAGCTGAATGAAGCCATACCAAACGACGAGCGTGACACCACGATGCCTGTAGCA
ATGGCAACAACGTTGCGCAAACTATTAACTGGCGAACTACTTACTCTAGCTTCCCGGCAACAATTAATAG
ACTGGATGGAGGCGGATAAAGTTGCAGGACCACTTCTGCGCTCGGCCCTTCCGGCTGGCTGGTTTATTGC
TGATAAATCTGGAGCCGGTGAGCGTGGGTCTCGCGGTATCATTGCAGCACTGGGGCCAGATGGTAAGCCC
TCCCGTATCGTAGTTATCTACACGACGGGGAGTCAGGCAACTATGGATGAACGAAATAGACAGATCGCTG
AGATAGGTGCCTCACTGATTAAGCATTGGTAACTGTCAGACCAAGTTTACTCATATATACTTTAGATTGA
TTTAAAACTTCATTTTTAATTTAAAAGGATCTAGGTGAAGATCCTTTTTGATAATCTCATGACCAAAATC
CCTTAACGTGAGTTTTCGTTCCACTGAGCGTCAGACCCCGTAGAAAAGATCAAAGGATCTTCTTGAGATC
CTTTTTTTCTGCGCGTAATCTGCTGCTTGCAAACAAAAAAACCACCGCTACCAGCGGTGGTTTGTTTGCC
GGATCAAGAGCTACCAACTCTTTTTCCGAAGGTAACTGGCTTCAGCAGAGCGCAGATACCAAATACTGTT
CTTCTAGTGTAGCCGTAGTTAGGCCACCACTTCAAGAACTCTGTAGCACCGCCTACATACCTCGCTCTGC
TAATCCTGTTACCAGTGGCTGCTGCCAGTGGCGATAAGTCGTGTCTTACCGGGTTGGACTCAAGACGATA
GTTACCGGATAAGGCGCAGCGGTCGGGCTGAACGGGGGGTTCGTGCACACAGCCCAGCTTGGAGCGAACG
ACCTACACCGAACTGAGATACCTACAGCGTGAGCTATGAGAAAGCGCCACGCTTCCCGAAGGGAGAAAGG
CGGACAGGTATCCGGTAAGCGGCAGGGTCGGAACAGGAGAGCGCACGAGGGAGCTTCCAGGGGGAAACGC
CTGGTATCTTTATAGTCCTGTCGGGTTTCGCCACCTCTGACTTGAGCGTCGATTTTTGTGATGCTCGTCA
GGGGGGCGGAGCCTATGGAAAAACGCCAGCAACGCGGCCTTTTTACGGTTCCTGGCCTTTTGCTGGCCTT
TTGCTCACATGTTCTTTCCTGCGTTATCCCCTGATTCTGTGGATAACCGTATTACCGCCTTTGAGTGAGC
TGATACCGCTCGCCGCAGCCGAACGACCGAGCGCAGCGAGTCAGTGAGCGAGGAAGCGGAAGAGCGCCCA
ATACGCAAACCGCCTCTCCCCGCGCGTTGGCCGATTCATTAATGCAGCGGATCCAGACATGATAAGATAC
ATTGATGAGTTTGGACAAACCACAACTAGAATGCAGTGAAAAAAATGCTTTATTTGTGAAATTTGTGATG
CTATTGCTTTATTTGTAACCATTATAAGCTGCAATAAACAAGTTAGCTTTTTGCAAAAGCCTAGGCCTCC
AAAAAAGCCTCCTCACTACTTCTGGAATAGCTCAGAGGCCGAGGCGGCCTCGGCCTCTGCATAAATAAAA
AAAATTAGTCAGCCATGGGGCGGAGAATGGGCGGAACTGGGCGGAGTTAGGGGCGGGATGGGCGGAGTTA
GGGGCGGGACTATGGTTGCTGACTAATTGAGATGCGGATCCGCTGGCACGACAGGTTTCCCGACTGGAAA
GCGGGCAGTGAGCGCAACGCAATTAATGTGAGTTAGCTCACTCATTAGGCACCCCAGGCTTTACACTTTA
TGCTTCCGGCTCGTATGTTGTGTGGAATTGTGAGCGGATAACAATTTCACACAGGAAACAGCTATGACCA
TGATTACGCCAAGCTTGGGCTGCAGGTCGAGGGATCTCCATAAGAGAAGAGGGACAGCTATGACTGGGAG
TAGTCAGGAGAGGAGGAAAAATCTGGCTAGTAAAACATGTAAGGAAAATTTTAGGGATGTTAAAGAAAAA
AATAACACAAAACAAAATAT
